Addgene plasmid #58472: pEGFP-C1 Utr230-EGFP
Purpose: Expresses a cytoplasmic actin filament reporter, a truncation of the tandem CH domains (a.a. 1-230) from human utrophin, on a CMV promoter
Depositing lab: Dyche Mullins. Depositing organization: University of California, San Francisco (UCSF). Publication: Comparative analysis of tools for live cell imaging of actin network architecture. Belin BJ, Goins LM, Mullins RD. Bioarchitecture. 2015 Aug 28:1-14. 10.1080/19490992.2014.1047714 PubMed 26317264.
Backbone
  Vector backbone: pEGFP-C1
  Backbone manufacturer: Clontech
  Backbone size w/o insert (bp): 4700
  Total vector size (bp): 5385
  Vector type: Mammalian Expression
  Selectable markers: Neomycin (select with G418)
Growth in bacteria
  Bacterial resistance: Kanamycin, 50 μg/mL
  Growth temperature: 37°C
  Growth strain: Top10
  Copy number: High Copy
Gene/Insert
  Gene/Insert name: Utr230
  Species: H. sapiens (human)
  Insert size (bp): 690
  GenBank ID: NM_007124
  Entrez Gene: UTRN (a.k.a. DMDL, DRP, DRP1)
  Promoter: CMV
  Tag / fusion protein: EGFP (C terminal on insert)
  Cloning method: Restriction Enzyme; 5′ cloning site NheI (not destroyed); 3′ cloning site AgeI (not destroyed)
  Sequencing primers: 5′ CMV Forward; 3′ EGFP Reverse
Terms and licenses: Academic/Nonprofit Terms; Industry Terms: Not Available to Industry
How to cite: pEGFP-C1 Utr230-EGFP was a gift from Dyche Mullins (Addgene plasmid # 58472 ; http://n2t.net/addgene:58472 ; RRID:Addgene_58472)
