[The description below was written by a language model from this plasmid's Addgene catalogue record and pLannotate feature annotations shown in this document.]
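Description:
pEGFP-C1 Utr230-EGFP is a mammalian expression plasmid built on the Clontech pEGFP-C1 backbone that produces a fluorescent reporter for cytoplasmic actin filaments. The payload is a 690 bp fragment of human utrophin (UTRN) encoding amino acids 1-230, a truncation of the tandem calponin-homology (CH) actin-binding domains. It was inserted between the NheI and AgeI sites, which lie upstream of the EGFP coding sequence. As a result, despite the "C1" backbone, EGFP is fused to the C-terminus of the utrophin fragment. The feature table agrees, placing the UTRN fragment directly ahead of EGFP after a short linker. Transcription is driven by the human cytomegalovirus immediate early enhancer and promoter and is terminated by the SV40 polyadenylation signal. The original multiple cloning site remains downstream of EGFP.

In bacteria the plasmid replicates from a high-copy ColE1/pUC-type origin and is selected with kanamycin. An f1 origin is also present and allows single-stranded DNA production. A single Tn5 aminoglycoside phosphotransferase (NeoR/KanR) gene serves in both hosts. A bacterial bla promoter drives it for kanamycin resistance in E. coli, and the SV40 enhancer/early promoter with an HSV TK poly(A) signal drives it for G418 selection of stably transfected mammalian cells. The short large T antigen, ble and bGH poly(A) annotations are partial matches and are probably backbone remnants rather than functional elements. The sequenced record is 5,432 nt, slightly longer than the 5,385 bp listed in the catalogue. The construct is intended for live-cell imaging of actin network architecture, and it was deposited with a study comparing actin probes.
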