Features (pLannotate 1.2.2; 15 found; start..end, strand, type, name):
     61..364     +  enhancer       CMV enhancer: human cytomegalovirus immediate early enhancer
    365..568     +  promoter       CMV promoter: human cytomegalovirus (CMV) immediate early promoter
    597..1286    +  CDS            UTRN (fragment): UTRN_HUMAN - Also known as DMDL, DRP1. Experimental evidence at protein level: Swiss-Prot protein existence level 1. May play a role in anchoring the cytoskeleton to the plasma membrane. From Homo sapiens (Human).
   1314..2030    +  CDS            EGFP: EGFP is a basic (constitutively fluorescent) green fluorescent protein published in 1996, derived from Aequorea victoria. It is reported to be a rapidly-maturing weak dimer with moderate acid sensitivity.
   2031..2096    +  misc_feature   MCS: multiple cloning site
   2113..2197    +  CDS            large T antigen (fragment): large T antigen from SV40 (simian virus 40)
   2220..2341    +  polyA_signal   SV40 poly(A) signal: SV40 polyadenylation signal
   2375..2803    -  rep_origin     f1 ori (sequence partly withheld): f1 bacteriophage origin of replication; arrow indicates direction of (+) strand synthesis
   2830..2934    +  promoter       AmpR promoter: bla
   2936..3293    +  promoter       SV40 promoter: SV40 enhancer and early promoter
   3328..4122    +  CDS            NeoR/KanR: aminoglycoside phosphotransferase from Tn5; aph(3')-II (or nptII); confers resistance to neomycin, kanamycin, and G418 (Geneticin®)
   4143..4295    +  CDS            ble (fragment): BLE_KLEPN - Experimental evidence at protein level: Swiss-Prot protein existence level 1. Binding protein with a strong affinity to the bleomycin family of antibiotics. Binds to CL990; an antimitotic-antibiotic compound. From Klebsiella pneumoniae.
   4354..4401    +  polyA_signal   HSV TK poly(A) signal: herpes simplex virus thymidine kinase polyadenylation signal (Cole and Stacy, 1985)
   4492..4508    -  polyA_signal   bGH poly(A) signal (fragment): bovine growth hormone polyadenylation signal
   4730..5318    +  rep_origin     ori: high-copy-number ColE1/pMB1/pBR322/pUC origin of replication
>Addgene plasmid #58472 | pEGFP-C1 Utr230-EGFP | addgene full sequence | sequence record 195149 | Addgene NGS Result
TAGTTATTAATAGTAATCAATTACGGGGTCATTAGTTCATAGCCCATATATGGAGTTCCGCGTTACATAA
CTTACGGTAAATGGCCCGCCTGGCTGACCGCCCAACGACCCCCGCCCATTGACGTCAATAATGACGTATG
TTCCCATAGTAACGCCAATAGGGACTTTCCATTGACGTCAATGGGTGGAGTATTTACGGTAAACTGCCCA
CTTGGCAGTACATCAAGTGTATCATATGCCAAGTACGCCCCCTATTGACGTCAATGACGGTAAATGGCCC
GCCTGGCATTATGCCCAGTACATGACCTTATGGGACTTTCCTACTTGGCAGTACATCTACGTATTAGTCA
TCGCTATTACCATGGTGATGCGGTTTTGGCAGTACATCAATGGGCGTGGATAGCGGTTTGACTCACGGGG
ATTTCCAAGTCTCCACCCCATTGACGTCAATGGGAGTTTGTTTTGGCACCAAAATCAACGGGACTTTCCA
AAATGTCGTAACAACTCCGCCCCATTGACGCAAATGGGCGGTAGGCGTGTACGGTGGGAGGTCTATATAA
GCAGAGCTGGTTTAGTGAACCGTCAGATCCGCTAGCATGGCCAAGTATGGAGAACATGAAGCCAGTCCTG
ACAATGGGCAGAACGAATTCAGTGATATCATTAAGTCCAGATCTGATGAACACAATGACGTACAGAAGAA
AACCTTTACCAAATGGATAAATGCTCGATTTTCAAAGAGTGGGAAACCACCCATCAATGATATGTTCACA
GACCTCAAAGATGGAAGGAAGCTATTGGATCTTCTAGAAGGCCTCACAGGAACATCACTGCCAAAGGAAC
GTGGTTCCACAAGGGTACATGCCTTAAATAACGTCAACAGAGTGCTGCAGGTTTTACATCAGAACAATGT
GGAATTAGTGAATATAGGGGGAACTGACATTGTGGATGGAAATCACAAACTGACTTTGGGGTTACTTTGG
AGCATCATTTTGCACTGGCAGGTGAAAGATGTCATGAAGGATGTCATGTCGGACCTGCAGCAGACGAACA
GTGAGAAGATCCTGCTCAGCTGGGTGCGTCAGACCACCAGGCCCTACAGCCAAGTCAACGTCCTCAACTT
CACCACCAGCTGGACAGATGGACTCGCCTTTAATGCTGTCCTCCACCGACATAAACCTGATCTCTTCAGC
TGGGATAAAGTTGTCAAAATGTCACCAATTGAGAGACTTGAACATGCCTTCAGCAAGGCTCAAACTTATT
TGGGAATTGAAAAGCTGTTAGATCCTGGGGGGGGGGGGGTACCGGTCGCCACCATGGTGAGCAAGGGCGA
GGAGCTGTTCACCGGGGTGGTGCCCATCCTGGTCGAGCTGGACGGCGACGTAAACGGCCACAAGTTCAGC
GTGTCCGGCGAGGGCGAGGGCGATGCCACCTACGGCAAGCTGACCCTGAAGTTCATCTGCACCACCGGCA
AGCTGCCCGTGCCCTGGCCCACCCTCGTGACCACCCTGACCTACGGCGTGCAGTGCTTCAGCCGCTACCC
CGACCACATGAAGCAGCACGACTTCTTCAAGTCCGCCATGCCCGAAGGCTACGTCCAGGAGCGCACCATC
TTCTTCAAGGACGACGGCAACTACAAGACCCGCGCCGAGGTGAAGTTCGAGGGCGACACCCTGGTGAACC
GCATCGAGCTGAAGGGCATCGACTTCAAGGAGGACGGCAACATCCTGGGGCACAAGCTGGAGTACAACTA
CAACAGCCACAACGTCTATATCATGGCCGACAAGCAGAAGAACGGCATCAAGGTGAACTTCAAGATCCGC
CACAACATCGAGGACGGCAGCGTGCAGCTCGCCGACCACTACCAGCAGAACACCCCCATCGGCGACGGCC
CCGTGCTGCTGCCCGACAACCACTACCTGAGCACCCAGTCCGCCCTGAGCAAAGACCCCAACGAGAAGCG
CGATCACATGGTCCTTAAGGAGTTCGTGACCGCCGCCGGGATCACTCTCGGCATGGACGAGCTGTACAAG
TCCGGACTCAGATCTCGAGCTCAAGCTTCGAATTCTGCAGTCGACGGTACCGCGGGCCCGGGATCCACCG
GATCTAGATAACTGATCATAATCAGCCATACCACATTTGTAGAGGTTTTACTTGCTTTAAAAAACCTCCC
ACACCTCCCCCTGAACCTGAAACATAAAATGAATGCAATTGTTGTTGTTAACTTGTTTATTGCAGCTTAT
AATGGTTACAAATAAAGCAATAGCATCACAAATTTCACAAATAAAGCATTTTTTTCACTGCATTCTAGTT
GTGGTTTGTCCAAACTCATCAATGTATCTTAACGCGTAAATTGTAAGCGTTAATATTTTGTTAAAATTCG
CGTTAAATTTTTGTTAAATCAGCTCATTTTTTAACCAATAGGCCGAAATCGGCAAAATCCCTTATAAATC
AAAAGAATAGACCGAGATAGGGT
[37 nt withheld, positions 2474-2510]
AAAGAACGTGGACTCCAACGTCAAAGG
[49 nt withheld, positions 2538-2586]
T
[91 nt withheld, positions 2588-2678]
G
[124 nt withheld, positions 2680-2803]
CAGGTGGCACTTTTCGGGGAAATGTGCGCGGAACCCCTATTTGTTTATTTTTCTAAATACATTCAAATAT
GTATCCGCTCATGAGACAATAACCCTGATAAATGCTTCAATAATATTGAAAAAGGAAGAGTCCTGAGGCG
GAAAGAACCAGCTGTGGAATGTGTGTCAGTTAGGGTGTGGAAAGTCCCCAGGCTCCCCAGCAGGCAGAAG
TATGCAAAGCATGCATCTCAATTAGTCAGCAACCAGGTGTGGAAAGTCCCCAGGCTCCCCAGCAGGCAGA
AGTATGCAAAGCATGCATCTCAATTAGTCAGCAACCATAGTCCCGCCCCTAACTCCGCCCATCCCGCCCC
TAACTCCGCCCAGTTCCGCCCATTCTCCGCCCCATGGCTGACTAATTTTTTTTATTTATGCAGAGGCCGA
GGCCGCCTCGGCCTCTGAGCTATTCCAGAAGTAGTGAGGAGGCTTTTTTGGAGGCCTAGGCTTTTGCAAA
GATCGATCAAGAGACAGGATGAGGATCGTTTCGCATGATTGAACAAGATGGATTGCACGCAGGTTCTCCG
GCCGCTTGGGTGGAGAGGCTATTCGGCTATGACTGGGCACAACAGACAATCGGCTGCTCTGATGCCGCCG
TGTTCCGGCTGTCAGCGCAGGGGCGCCCGGTTCTTTTTGTCAAGACCGACCTGTCCGGTGCCCTGAATGA
ACTGCAAGACGAGGCAGCGCGGCTATCGTGGCTGGCCACGACGGGCGTTCCTTGCGCAGCTGTGCTCGAC
GTTGTCACTGAAGCGGGAAGGGACTGGCTGCTATTGGGCGAAGTGCCGGGGCAGGATCTCCTGTCATCTC
ACCTTGCTCCTGCCGAGAAAGTATCCATCATGGCTGATGCAATGCGGCGGCTGCATACGCTTGATCCGGC
TACCTGCCCATTCGACCACCAAGCGAAACATCGCATCGAGCGAGCACGTACTCGGATGGAAGCCGGTCTT
GTCGATCAGGATGATCTGGACGAAGAGCATCAGGGGCTCGCGCCAGCCGAACTGTTCGCCAGGCTCAAGG
CGAGCATGCCCGACGGCGAGGATCTCGTCGTGACCCATGGCGATGCCTGCTTGCCGAATATCATGGTGGA
AAATGGCCGCTTTTCTGGATTCATCGACTGTGGCCGGCTGGGTGTGGCGGACCGCTATCAGGACATAGCG
TTGGCTACCCGTGATATTGCTGAAGAGCTTGGCGGCGAATGGGCTGACCGCTTCCTCGTGCTTTACGGTA
TCGCCGCTCCCGATTCGCAGCGCATCGCCTTCTATCGCCTTCTTGACGAGTTCTTCTGAGCGGGACTCTG
GGGTTCGAAATGACCGACCAAGCGACGCCCAACCTGCCATCACGAGATTTCGATTCCACCGCCGCCTTCT
ATGAAAGGTTGGGCTTCGGAATCGTTTTCCGGGACGCCGGCTGGATGATCCTCCAGCGCGGGGATCTCAT
GCTGGAGTTCTTCGCCCACCCTAGGGGGAGGCTAACTGAAACACGGAAGGAGACAATACCGGAAGGAACC
CGCGCTATGACGGCAATAAAAAGACAGAATAAAACGCACGGTGTTGGGTCGTTTGTTCATAAACGCGGGG
TTCGGTCCCAGGGCTGGCACTCTGTCGATACCCCACCGAGACCCCATTGGGGCCAATACGCCCGCGTTTC
TTCCTTTTCCCCACCCCACCCCCCAAGTTCGGGTGAAGGCCCAGGGCTCGCAGCCAACGTCGGGGCGGCA
GGCCCTGCCATAGCCTCAGGTTACTCATATATACTTTAGATTGATTTAAAACTTCATTTTTAATTTAAAA
GGATCTAGGTGAAGATCCTTTTTGATAATCTCATGACCAAAATCCCTTAACGTGAGTTTTCGTTCCACTG
AGCGTCAGACCCCGTAGAAAAGATCAAAGGATCTTCTTGAGATCCTTTTTTTCTGCGCGTAATCTGCTGC
TTGCAAACAAAAAAACCACCGCTACCAGCGGTGGTTTGTTTGCCGGATCAAGAGCTACCAACTCTTTTTC
CGAAGGTAACTGGCTTCAGCAGAGCGCAGATACCAAATACTGTTCTTCTAGTGTAGCCGTAGTTAGGCCA
CCACTTCAAGAACTCTGTAGCACCGCCTACATACCTCGCTCTGCTAATCCTGTTACCAGTGGCTGCTGCC
AGTGGCGATAAGTCGTGTCTTACCGGGTTGGACTCAAGACGATAGTTACCGGATAAGGCGCAGCGGTCGG
GCTGAACGGGGGGTTCGTGCACACAGCCCAGCTTGGAGCGAACGACCTACACCGAACTGAGATACCTACA
GCGTGAGCTATGAGAAAGCGCCACGCTTCCCGAAGGGAGAAAGGCGGACAGGTATCCGGTAAGCGGCAGG
GTCGGAACAGGAGAGCGCACGAGGGAGCTTCCAGGGGGAAACGCCTGGTATCTTTATAGTCCTGTCGGGT
TTCGCCACCTCTGACTTGAGCGTCGATTTTTGTGATGCTCGTCAGGGGGGCGGAGCCTATGGAAAAACGC
CAGCAACGCGGCCTTTTTACGGTTCCTGGCCTTTTGCTGGCCTTTTGCTCACATGTTCTTTCCTGCGTTA
TCCCCTGATTCTGTGGATAACCGTATTACCGCCATGCAT
