>Addgene plasmid #58472 | pEGFP-C1 Utr230-EGFP | addgene partial sequence | sequence record 101162 | CMV-F 5'-CGCAAATGGGCGGTAGGCGTG-3'
GTGAACCGTCAGATCCGCTAGCATGGCCAAGTATGGAGAACATGAAGCCAGTCCTGACAATGGGCAGAAC
GAATTCAGTGATATCATTAAGTCCAGATCTGATGAACACAATGACGTACAGAAGAAAACCTTTACCAAAT
GGATAAATGCTCGATTTTCAAAGAGTGGGAAACCACCCATCAATGATATGTTCACAGACCTCAAAGATGG
AAGGAAGCTATTGGATCTTCTAGAAGGCCTCACAGGAACATCACTGCCAAAGGAACGTGGTTCCACAAGG
GTACATGCCTTAAATAACGTCAACAGAGTGCTGCAGGTTTTACATCAGAACAATGTGGAATTAGTGAATA
TAGGGGGAACTGACATTGTGGATGGAAATCACAAACTGACTTTGGGGTTACTTTGGAGCATCATTTTGCA
CTGGCAGGTGAAAGATGTCATGAAGGATGTCATGTCGGACCTGCAGCAGACGAACAGTGAGAAGATCCTG
CTCAGCTGGGTGCGTCAGACCACCAGGCCCTACAGCCAAGTCAACGTCCTCAACTTCACCACCAGCTGGA
CAGATGGACTCGCCTTTAATGCTGTCCTCCACCGACATAAACCTGATCTCTTCAGCTGGGATAAAGTTGT
CAAAATGTCACCAATTGAGAGACTTGAACATGCCTTCAGCAAGGCTCAAACTTATTTGGGAATTGAAAAG
CTGTTAGATCCT
